>Addgene plasmid #47428 | Flag-Rab35 Q67L active | addgene partial sequence | sequence record 68404 | CMV-F 5'-CGCAAATGGGCGGTAGGCGTG-3'
GAGCTCTCTGGCTAACTAGAGAACCCACTGCTTACTGGCTTATCGAAATTAATACGACTCACTATAGGGA
GACCCAAGCTTGCCACCATGGACTACAAAGACGATGACGACAAGGGATCCATGGCCCGGGACTACGACCA
CCTCTTCAAGCTGCTCATCATCGGCGACAGCGGTGTGGGCAAGAGCAGTTTACTGTTGCGTTTTGCAGAC
AACACTTTCTCAGGCAGCTACATCACCACGATCGGAGTGGATTTCAAGATCCGGACCGTGGAGATCAACG
GGGAGAAGGTGAAGCTGCAGATCTGGGACACAGCGGGGCTGGAGCGCTTCCGCACCATCACCTCCACGTA
TTATCGGGGGACCCACGGGGTCATTGTGGTTTACGACGTCACCAGTGCCGAGTCCTTTGTCAACGTCAAG
CGGTGGCTTCACGAAATCAACCAGAACTGTGATGATGTGTGCCGAATATTAGTGGGTAATAAGAATGACG
ACCCTGAGCGGAAGGTGGTGGAGACGGAAGATGCCTACAAATTCGCCGGGCAGATGGGCATCCAGTTGTT
CGAGACCAGCGCCAAGGAGAATGTCAACGTGGAAGAGATGTTCAACTGCATCACGGAGCTGGTCCTCCGA
GCAAAGAAAGACAACCTGGCAAAACAGCAGCAGCAACAACAGAACGATGTGGTGAAGCTCACGAAGAACA
GTAAACGAAAGAAACGCTGCTGCTAAGAATTCTGCAGATATCCATCACACTGGCGGCCGCTCGAGCATGC
ATCTAGAGGGCCCTATTCTATAGTGTCACCTAAATGCTAGAGCTCGCTGATCAGCCTCGACTGTGCCTTC
