[The description below was written by a language model from this plasmid's Addgene catalogue record.]
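Description:
Flag-Rab35 Q67L active is a mammalian expression plasmid built on a pcDNA3-Flag backbone. It carries the human RAB35 coding sequence (an insert of about 600 bp) with a Q67L substitution. The plasmid is maintained in E. coli as a high-copy construct under ampicillin selection. The record provides no feature table, so other backbone elements, including any mammalian selection marker, are not documented here. The listed 3′ sequencing primer (BGH reverse) is consistent with a bovine growth hormone polyadenylation region downstream of the insert, as is usual for pcDNA3-type vectors.

Expression is driven by the CMV promoter, a strong constitutive promoter commonly used for transient or stable overexpression in mammalian cells. The backbone supplies a FLAG epitope fused to the N terminus of Rab35, which allows the protein to be detected or immunoprecipitated with anti-FLAG antibodies without relying on a Rab35-specific reagent. The record annotates the Q67L change as "active". Mutating the equivalent catalytic glutamine in small GTPases generally impairs GTP hydrolysis, which holds the protein in its GTP-bound, effector-engaging state.

The construct is therefore suited to gain-of-function experiments in which constitutively active Rab35 is expressed in cultured cells. The associated publication examines the interplay between Rab35 and Arf6 in controlling cargo recycling, cell adhesion and migration, which points to its use in studies of endosomal trafficking. The cloning method and the restriction sites used are not stated in the record.
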