Addgene plasmid #47428: Flag-Rab35 Q67L active
Depositing lab: Peter McPherson. Publication: Interplay between Rab35 and Arf6 controls cargo recycling to coordinate cell adhesion and migration. Allaire PD, Seyed Sadr M, Chaineau M, Seyed Sadr E, Konefal S, Fotouhi M, Maret D, Ritter B, Del Maestro RF, McPherson PS. J Cell Sci. 2013 Feb 1;126(Pt 3):722-31. doi: 10.1242/jcs.112375. Epub 2012 Dec 21. PubMed 23264734.
Backbone
  Vector backbone: pcDNA3-Flag
  Vector type: Mammalian Expression
Growth in bacteria
  Bacterial resistance: Ampicillin, 100 μg/mL
  Growth temperature: 37°C
  Growth strain: DH5alpha
  Copy number: High Copy
Gene/Insert
  Gene/Insert name: Rab35 Q67L (alt name: Rab35)
  Species: H. sapiens (human)
  Insert size (bp): 600
  Mutation: Q67L active
  Entrez Gene: RAB35 (a.k.a. H-ray, RAB1C, RAY)
  Promoter: CMV
  Tag / fusion protein: FLAG (N terminal on backbone)
  Cloning method: Unknown
  Sequencing primers: 5′ CMV-F; 3′ BGHrev
Terms and licenses: Academic/Nonprofit Terms; Industry Terms: Not Available to Industry
How to cite: Flag-Rab35 Q67L active was a gift from Peter McPherson (Addgene plasmid # 47428 ; http://n2t.net/addgene:47428 ; RRID:Addgene_47428)
